>Addgene plasmid #160912 | pAGM9121_pAOX1 | addgene full sequence | sequence record 316762 | Addgene NGS Result
GTGCCGAGGCACGAACCCAGTGGACATAAGCCTGTTCGGTTCGTAAGCTGTAATGCAAGTAGCGTATGCG
CTCACGCAACTGGTCCAGAACCTTGACCGAACGCAGCGGTGGTAACGGCGCAGTGGCGGTTTTCATGGCT
TGTTATGACTGTTTTTTTGGGGTACAGTCTATGCCTCGGGCATCCAAGCAGCAAGCGCGTTACGCCGTGG
GTCGATGTTTGATGTTATGGAGCAGCAACGATGTTACGCAGCAGGGCAGTCGCCCTAAAACAAAGTTAAA
CATCATGGGGGAAGCGGTGATCGCCGAAGTATCGACTCAACTATCAGAGGTAGTTGGCGTCATCGAGCGC
CATCTCGAACCGACGTTGCTGGCCGTACATTTGTACGGCTCCGCAGTGGATGGCGGCCTGAAGCCACACA
GCGATATTGATTTGCTGGTTACGGTGACCGTAAGGCTTGATGAAACAACGCGGCGAGCTTTGATCAACGA
CCTTTTGGAAACTTCGGCTTCCCCTGGAGAGAGCGAGATTCTCCGCGCTGTAGAAGTCACCATTGTTGTG
CACGACGACATCATTCCGTGGCGTTATCCAGCTAAGCGCGAACTGCAATTTGGAGAATGGCAGCGCAATG
ACATTCTTGCAGGTATCTTCGAGCCAGCCACGATCGACATTGATCTGGCTATCTTGCTGACAAAAGCAAG
AGAACATAGCGTTGCCTTGGTAGGTCCAGCGGCGGAGGAACTCTTTGATCCGGTTCCTGAACAGGATCTA
TTTGAGGCGCTAAATGAAACCTTAACGCTATGGAACTCGCCGCCCGACTGGGCTGGCGATGAGCGAAATG
TAGTGCTTACGTTGTCCCGCATTTGGTACAGCGCAGTAACCGGCAAAATCGCGCCGAAGGATGTCGCTGC
CGACTGGGCAATGGAGCGCCTGCCGGCCCAGTATCAGCCCGTCATACTTGAAGCTAGACAGGCTTATCTT
GGACAAGAAGAAGATCGCTTGGCCTCGCGCGCAGATCAGTTGGAAGAATTTGTCCATTACGTGAAAGGCG
AGATCACCAAGGTAGTCGGCAAATAATGTCTAGCTAGAAATTCGTTCAAGCCGACGCCGCTTCGCGGCGC
GGCTTAACTCAAGCGTTAGATGCACTAAGCACATAATTGCTCACAGCCAAACTATCAGGTCAAGTCTGCT
TTTATTATTTTTAAGCGTGCATAATAAGCCCTACACAAATTGGGAGATATATCATGCTGTCAGACCAAGT
TTACTCATATATACTTTAGATTGATTTAAAACTTCATTTTTAATTTAAAAGGATCTAGGTGAAGATCCTT
TTTGATAATCTCATGACCAAAATCCCTTAACGTGAGTTTTCGTTCCACTGAGCGTCAGACCCCGTAGAAA
AGATCAAAGGATCTTCTTGAGATCCTTTTTTTCTGCGCGTAATCTGCTGCTTGCAAACAAAAAAACCACC
GCTACCAGCGGTGGTTTGTTTGCCGGATCAAGAGCTACCAACTCTTTTTCCGAAGGTAACTGGCTTCAGC
AGAGCGCAGATACCAAATACTGTTCTTCTAGTGTAGCCGTAGTTAGGCCACCACTTCAAGAACTCTGTAG
CACCGCCTACATACCTCGCTCTGCTAATCCTGTTACCAGTGGCTGCTGCCAGTGGCGATAAGTCGTGTCT
TACCGGGTTGGACTCAAGACGATAGTTACCGGATAAGGCGCAGCGGTCGGGCTGAACGGGGGGTTCGTGC
ACACAGCCCAGCTTGGAGCGAACGACCTACACCGAACTGAGATACCTACAGCGTGAGCTATGAGAAAGCG
CCACGCTTCCCGAAGGGAGAAAGGCGGACAGGTATCCGGTAAGCGGCAGGGTCGGAACAGGAGAGCGCAC
GAGGGAGCTTCCAGGGGGAAACGCCTGGTATCTTTATAGTCCTGTCGGGTTTCGCCACCTCTGACTTGAG
CGTCGATTTTTGTGATGCTCGTCAGGGGGGCGGAGCCTATGGAAAAACGCCAGCAACGCGGCCTTTTTAC
GGTTCCTGCACTCTGTGGTCTCAAACGAGACGAAAGGTTGAATGAAACCTTTTTGCCATCCGACATCCAC
AGGTCCATTCTCACACATAAGTGCCAAACGCAACAGGAGGGGATACACTAGCAGCAGACCGTTGCAAACG
CAGGACCTCCACTCCTCTTCTCCTCAACACCCACTTTTGCCATCGAAAAACCAGCCCAGTTATTGGGCTT
GATTGGAGCTCGCTCATTCCAATTCCTTCTACTAGGCTACTAACACCGTGACTTTATTAGCCTGTCTATC
CTGGCCCCCCTGGCGAGGTTCATGTTTGTTTATTTCCGAATGCAACAAGCTCCGCATTACACCCGAACAT
CACTCCAGATGAGGGCTTTCTGAGTGTGGGGTCAAATAGTTTCATGTTCCCCAAATGGCCCAAAACTGAC
AGTTTAAACGCTGTCTTGGAACCTAATATGACAAAAGCGTGATCTCATCCAAGATGAACTAAGTTTGGTT
CGTTGAAATGCTAACGGCCAGTTGGTCAAAAAGAAACTTCCAAAAGTCGGCATACCGTTTGTCTTGTTTG
GTATTGATTGACGAATGCTCAAAATAATCTCATTAATGCTTAGCGCAGTCTCTCTATCGCTTCTGAACCC
CGGTGCACCTGTGCCGAAACGCAAATGGGGAAACACCCGCTTTTTGGATGATTATGCATTGTCTCCACAT
TGTATGCTTCCAAGATTCTGGTGGGAATACTGCTGATAGCCTAACGTTCATGATCAAAATTTAACTGTTC
TAACCCCTACTTGACAGCAATATATAAACAGAAGGAAGCTGCCCTGTCTTAAACCTTTTTTTTTATCATC
ATTATTAGCTTACTTTCATAATTGCGACTGGTTCCAATTGACAAGCTTTTGATTTTAACGACTTTTAACG
ACAACTTGAGAAGATCAAAAAACAACTAATTATTCGAAACATCATACAAAATGCGAGACCACGAA
Features (pLannotate 1.2.2; 5 found; start..end, strand, type, name):
     23..46      +  promoter       Pc promoter (fragment): intI1 (promoter lies within the coding sequence); class 1 integron promoter
    222..278     +  CDS            GmR (fragment): gentamycin acetyltransferase; aacC1; confers resistance to gentamycin
    289..1076    +  CDS            SmR (fragment): aminoglycoside adenylyltransferase (Murphy, 1985); aadA; confers resistance to spectinomycin and streptomycin
   1417..2005    +  rep_origin     ori: high-copy-number ColE1/pMB1/pBR322/pUC origin of replication
   2058..2980    +  promoter       AOX1 promoter: Pichia pastoris AOX1; inducible promoter, regulated by methanol
