[The description below was written by a language model from this plasmid's Addgene catalogue record and pLannotate feature annotations shown in this document.]
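Description:
pAGM9121_pAOX1 is a small (about 3 kb) synthetic-biology part plasmid that carries the Pichia pastoris alcohol oxidase 1 (AOX1) promoter as a reusable module in the pAGM9121 backbone. It is maintained in E. coli as a high-copy plasmid through a ColE1/pUC-type origin of replication and is selected with spectinomycin. The resistance comes from an aadA aminoglycoside adenylyltransferase gene, which confers resistance to spectinomycin and streptomycin. The short fragments of a class 1 integron Pc promoter and of a gentamicin acetyltransferase gene annotated just upstream appear to be remnants of the integron-derived cassette from which the marker was taken, with the Pc element plausibly driving aadA expression. The truncated gentamicin fragment would not be expected to be functional. No yeast origin, yeast selection marker or coding sequence is annotated, so the plasmid is a storage and donor vector rather than an expression construct in its own right.

The payload is the AOX1 promoter, spanning roughly 920 bp. In P. pastoris it is a methanol-regulated, inducible promoter widely used to drive heterologous protein production. According to the record, this module is one of a set of promoter parts intended for promoter shuffling in an episomal P. pastoris expression system, where different promoters are combined with other parts, such as signal peptides and genes of interest, to optimise secreted enzyme production. The associated work concerns fungal peroxygenases. The record lists restriction-enzyme cloning but does not state the flanking cloning sites or overhangs used to release and assemble the module.
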