Addgene plasmid #160912: pAGM9121_pAOX1
Purpose: Alcohol oxidase 1 (AOX1) promoter module for episomal P. pastoris promoter shuffling
Depositing lab: Sylvestre Marillonnet. Depositing organization: Leibniz Institute of Plant Biochemistry (IPB). Publication: Improving the Heterologous Production of Fungal Peroxygenases through an Episomal Pichia pastoris Promoter and Signal Peptide Shuffling System. Pullmann P, Weissenborn MJ. ACS Synth Biol. 2021 Jun 2. doi: 10.1021/acssynbio.0c00641. PubMed 34075757.
Backbone
  Vector backbone: pAGM9121
  Vector type: Synthetic Biology
Growth in bacteria
  Bacterial resistance: Spectinomycin, 50 μg/mL
  Growth temperature: 37°C
  Growth strain: DH5alpha
  Copy number: High Copy
Gene/Insert
  Gene/Insert name: Alcohol oxidase 1 promoter (alt name: AOX1)
  Species: Pichia pastoris
  Cloning method: Restriction Enzyme; 5′ cloning site Unknown (unknown if destroyed)
Terms and licenses: Academic/Nonprofit Terms; Industry Terms: Not Available to Industry
Depositor comments: Please visit https://www.biorxiv.org/content/10.1101/2020.12.23.424034v1 for bioRxiv preprint.
How to cite: pAGM9121_pAOX1 was a gift from Sylvestre Marillonnet (Addgene plasmid # 160912 ; http://n2t.net/addgene:160912 ; RRID:Addgene_160912)
